Addgene plasmid #185912: pCMV-T7-ABE8e-nSpRY-P2A-EGFP (KAC1069)
Purpose: pCMV and pT7 plasmid encoding human codon optimized ABE8e A-to-G base editor with nicakse SpRY(D10A/A61R/L1111R/D1135L/S1136W/G1218K/E1219Q/N1317R/A1322R/R1333P/R1335Q/T1337R) and P2A-EGFP
Depositing lab: Benjamin Kleinstiver. Depositing organization: Massachusetts General Hospital. Publication: Optimization of base editors for the functional correction of SMN2 as a treatment for spinal muscular atrophy. Alves CRR, Ha LL, Yaworski R, Sutton ER, Lazzarotto CR, Christie KA, Reilly A, Beauvais A, Doll RM, de la Cruz D, Maguire CA, Swoboda KJ, Tsai SQ, Kothary R, Kleinstiver BP. Nat Biomed Eng. 2023 Dec 6. doi: 10.1038/s41551-023-01132-z. PubMed 38057426.
Backbone
  Vector backbone: pCMV_ABEmax_P2A_GFP
  Backbone manufacturer: Addgene Plasmid #112101
  Vector type: Mammalian Expression ; in vitro transcription; T7 promoter
Growth in bacteria
  Bacterial resistance: Ampicillin, 100 μg/mL
  Growth temperature: 37°C
  Growth strain: DH5alpha
  Copy number: High Copy
Gene/Insert
  Gene/Insert name: human codon optimized ABE8e-nSpRY-P2A-EGFP (alt name: KAC1069)
  Species: Synthetic
  Mutation: nSpRY=D10A/A61R/L1111R/D1135L/S1136W/G1218K/E1219Q/N1317R/A1322R/R1333P/R1335Q/T1337R
  Promoter: CMV and T7
  Tag / fusion protein: BPNLS (N terminal on insert); BPNLS-3xFLAG-P2A-EGFP (C terminal on insert)
  Cloning method: Gibson Cloning
  Sequencing primers: 5′ oBK6928-CCAAGTCTCCACCCCATTGACG; 3′ oBK219-GGGAGTGGCACCTTCCAGGGTC
Terms and licenses: Academic/Nonprofit Terms; Industry Terms: Not Available to Industry
Depositor comments: Please visit https://www.biorxiv.org/content/10.1101/2023.01.20.524978v1 for bioRxiv preprint.
How to cite: pCMV-T7-ABE8e-nSpRY-P2A-EGFP (KAC1069) was a gift from Benjamin Kleinstiver (Addgene plasmid # 185912 ; http://n2t.net/addgene:185912 ; RRID:Addgene_185912)
