[The description below was written by a language model from this plasmid's Addgene catalogue record and pLannotate feature annotations shown in this document.]
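Description:
pCMV-T7-ABE8e-nSpRY-P2A-EGFP (KAC1069) is a 9,033 nt mammalian expression plasmid that also serves as an in vitro transcription template. It was built by Gibson cloning in the pCMV_ABEmax_P2A_GFP backbone. It is maintained in E. coli at high copy through a ColE1/pUC-type origin and is selected with ampicillin via the β-lactamase (AmpR) gene and its own promoter. Small remnants of lac regulatory elements, a pBluescript-type MCS, an SV40 promoter fragment and a bom fragment are annotated in the backbone and appear to be vestigial.

The payload is a single human codon-optimized open reading frame encoding an adenine (A-to-G) base editor. The CMV enhancer and promoter drive expression in transfected mammalian cells. A T7 promoter placed just downstream allows the same coding sequence to be transcribed into mRNA in vitro, and a bGH polyadenylation signal terminates the unit. The fusion begins with an N-terminal bipartite NLS, followed by the evolved E. coli TadA deaminase domain of ABE8e. This is joined to SpRY, a Streptococcus pyogenes Cas9 variant carrying eleven substitutions that greatly relax its PAM requirement. The annotation tool labels the Cas9 segment as a dCas9 fragment, but the catalogue record specifies a D10A nickase, so the HNH domain should remain active to nick the unedited strand. The C-terminus carries a second bipartite NLS and a 3xFLAG tag for detection, then a P2A self-cleaving peptide and EGFP, so that green fluorescence marks editor-expressing cells without being fused to the editor.

No guide RNA cassette is annotated, so the sgRNA must be supplied separately. The associated work concerns optimizing base editors to correct SMN2 as an approach to spinal muscular atrophy.
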