Features (pLannotate 1.2.2; 17 found; start..end, strand, type, name):
    132..335     +  promoter       CMV promoter: human cytomegalovirus (CMV) immediate early promoter
    377..395     +  promoter       T7 promoter: promoter for bacteriophage T7 RNA polymerase
    466..957     +  CDS            tadA: TADA_ECOLI - Also known as yfhC. Experimental evidence at protein level: Swiss-Prot protein existence level 1. Catalyzes the deamination of adenosine to inosine at the wobble position 34 of tRNA(Arg2). Essential for cell viability. From Escherichia coli (strain K12).
   1060..5161    +  CDS            dCas9 (fragment): catalytically dead mutant of the Cas9 endonuclease from the Streptococcus pyogenes Type II CRISPR/Cas system RNA-guided DNA-binding protein that lacks endonuclease activity due to the D10A mutation in the RuvC catalytic domain and the N863A mutation in the HNH catalytic domain
   5290..6006    +  CDS            EGFP: EGFP is a basic (constitutively fluorescent) green fluorescent protein published in 1996, derived from Aequorea victoria. It is reported to be a rapidly-maturing weak dimer with moderate acid sensitivity.
   6094..6318    +  polyA_signal   bGH poly(A) signal: bovine growth hormone polyadenylation signal
   6322..6343    +  promoter       SV40 promoter (fragment): SV40 enhancer and early promoter
   6348..6364    +  misc_feature   MCS (fragment): pBluescript multiple cloning site
   6413..6429    -  protein_bind   lac operator: The lac repressor binds to the lac operator to inhibit transcription in E. coli. This inhibition can be relieved by adding lactose or isopropyl-β-D-thiogalactopyranoside (IPTG). lac repressor encoded by lacI
   6437..6467    -  promoter       lac promoter: promoter for the E. coli lac operon
   6482..6503    -  protein_bind   CAP binding site: CAP binding activates transcription in the presence of cAMP. E. coli catabolite activator protein
   6516..6608    -  CDS            lacI (fragment): lac repressor; lacI; The lac repressor binds to the lac operator to inhibit transcription in E. coli. This inhibition can be relieved by adding lactose or isopropyl-β-D-thiogalactopyranoside (IPTG).
   6791..7379    -  rep_origin     ori: high-copy-number ColE1/pMB1/pBR322/pUC origin of replication
   7550..8410    -  CDS            AmpR: β-lactamase; bla; confers resistance to ampicillin, carbenicillin, and related antibiotics
   8411..8515    -  promoter       AmpR promoter: bla
   8586..8630    -  misc_feature   bom (fragment): basis of mobility region from pBR322
   8785..131     +  enhancer       CMV enhancer (across the origin): human cytomegalovirus immediate early enhancer
>Addgene plasmid #185912 | pCMV-T7-ABE8e-nSpRY-P2A-EGFP (KAC1069) | addgene full sequence | sequence record 367362 | Addgene NGS Result
ATATGCCAAGTACGCCCCCTATTGACGTCAATGACGGTAAATGGCCCGCCTGGCATTATGCCCAGTACAT
GACCTTATGGGACTTTCCTACTTGGCAGTACATCTACGTATTAGTCATCGCTATTACCATGGTGATGCGG
TTTTGGCAGTACATCAATGGGCGTGGATAGCGGTTTGACTCACGGGGATTTCCAAGTCTCCACCCCATTG
ACGTCAATGGGAGTTTGTTTTGGCACCAAAATCAACGGGACTTTCCAAAATGTCGTAACAACTCCGCCCC
ATTGACGCAAATGGGCGGTAGGCGTGTACGGTGGGAGGTCTATATAAGCAGAGCTGGTTTAGTGAACCGT
CAGATCCGCTAGAGATCCGCGGCCGCTAATACGACTCACTATAGGGAGAGCCGCCACCATGAAACGGACA
GCCGACGGAAGCGAGTTCGAGTCACCAAAGAAGAAGCGGAAAGTCTCTGAGGTGGAGTTTTCCCACGAGT
ACTGGATGAGACATGCCCTGACCCTGGCCAAGAGGGCACGCGATGAGAGGGAGGTGCCTGTGGGAGCCGT
GCTGGTGCTGAACAATAGAGTGATCGGCGAGGGCTGGAACAGAGCCATCGGCCTGCACGACCCAACAGCC
CATGCCGAAATTATGGCCCTGAGACAGGGCGGCCTGGTCATGCAGAACTACAGACTGATTGACGCCACCC
TGTACGTGACATTCGAGCCTTGCGTGATGTGCGCCGGCGCCATGATCCACTCTAGGATCGGCCGCGTGGT
GTTTGGCGTGAGGAACAGCAAAAGAGGCGCCGCAGGCTCCCTGATGAACGTGCTGAACTACCCCGGCATG
AATCACCGCGTCGAAATTACCGAGGGAATCCTGGCAGATGAATGTGCCGCCCTGCTGTGCGATTTCTACC
GGATGCCTAGACAGGTGTTCAATGCTCAGAAGAAGGCCCAGAGCTCCATCAACTCCGGAGGATCTAGCGG
AGGCTCCTCTGGCTCTGAGACACCTGGCACAAGCGAGAGCGCAACACCTGAAAGCAGCGGGGGCAGCAGC
GGGGGGTCAGACAAGAAGTACAGCATCGGCCTGGCCATCGGCACCAACTCTGTGGGCTGGGCCGTGATCA
CCGACGAGTACAAGGTGCCCAGCAAGAAATTCAAGGTGCTGGGCAACACCGACCGGCACAGCATCAAGAA
GAACCTGATCGGAGCCCTGCTGTTCGACAGCGGCGAAACAGCCGAGAGAACCCGGCTGAAGAGAACCGCC
AGAAGAAGATACACCAGACGGAAGAACCGGATCTGCTATCTGCAAGAGATCTTCAGCAACGAGATGGCCA
AGGTGGACGACAGCTTCTTCCACAGACTGGAAGAGTCCTTCCTGGTGGAAGAGGATAAGAAGCACGAGCG
GCACCCCATCTTCGGCAACATCGTGGACGAGGTGGCCTACCACGAGAAGTACCCCACCATCTACCACCTG
AGAAAGAAACTGGTGGACAGCACCGACAAGGCCGACCTGCGGCTGATCTATCTGGCCCTGGCCCACATGA
TCAAGTTCCGGGGCCACTTCCTGATCGAGGGCGACCTGAACCCCGACAACAGCGACGTGGACAAGCTGTT
CATCCAGCTGGTGCAGACCTACAACCAGCTGTTCGAGGAAAACCCCATCAACGCCAGCGGCGTGGACGCC
AAGGCCATCCTGTCTGCCAGACTGAGCAAGAGCAGACGGCTGGAAAATCTGATCGCCCAGCTGCCCGGCG
AGAAGAAGAATGGCCTGTTCGGAAACCTGATTGCCCTGAGCCTGGGCCTGACCCCCAACTTCAAGAGCAA
CTTCGACCTGGCCGAGGATGCCAAACTGCAGCTGAGCAAGGACACCTACGACGACGACCTGGACAACCTG
CTGGCCCAGATCGGCGACCAGTACGCCGACCTGTTTCTGGCCGCCAAGAACCTGTCCGACGCCATCCTGC
TGAGCGACATCCTGAGAGTGAACACCGAGATCACCAAGGCCCCCCTGAGCGCCTCTATGATCAAGAGATA
CGACGAGCACCACCAGGACCTGACCCTGCTGAAAGCTCTCGTGCGGCAGCAGCTGCCTGAGAAGTACAAA
GAGATTTTCTTCGACCAGAGCAAGAACGGCTACGCCGGCTACATTGACGGCGGAGCCAGCCAGGAAGAGT
TCTACAAGTTCATCAAGCCCATCCTGGAAAAGATGGACGGCACCGAGGAACTGCTCGTGAAGCTGAACAG
AGAGGACCTGCTGCGGAAGCAGCGGACCTTCGACAACGGCAGCATCCCCCACCAGATCCACCTGGGAGAG
CTGCACGCCATTCTGCGGCGGCAGGAAGATTTTTACCCATTCCTGAAGGACAACCGGGAAAAGATCGAGA
AGATCCTGACCTTCCGCATCCCCTACTACGTGGGCCCTCTGGCCAGGGGAAACAGCAGATTCGCCTGGAT
GACCAGAAAGAGCGAGGAAACCATCACCCCCTGGAACTTCGAGGAAGTGGTGGACAAGGGCGCTTCCGCC
CAGAGCTTCATCGAGCGGATGACCAACTTCGATAAGAACCTGCCCAACGAGAAGGTGCTGCCCAAGCACA
GCCTGCTGTACGAGTACTTCACCGTGTATAACGAGCTGACCAAAGTGAAATACGTGACCGAGGGAATGAG
AAAGCCCGCCTTCCTGAGCGGCGAGCAGAAAAAGGCCATCGTGGACCTGCTGTTCAAGACCAACCGGAAA
GTGACCGTGAAGCAGCTGAAAGAGGACTACTTCAAGAAAATCGAGTGCTTCGACTCCGTGGAAATCTCCG
GCGTGGAAGATCGGTTCAACGCCTCCCTGGGCACATACCACGATCTGCTGAAAATTATCAAGGACAAGGA
CTTCCTGGACAATGAGGAAAACGAGGACATTCTGGAAGATATCGTGCTGACCCTGACACTGTTTGAGGAC
AGAGAGATGATCGAGGAACGGCTGAAAACCTATGCCCACCTGTTCGACGACAAAGTGATGAAGCAGCTGA
AGCGGCGGAGATACACCGGCTGGGGCAGGCTGAGCCGGAAGCTGATCAACGGCATCCGGGACAAGCAGTC
CGGCAAGACAATCCTGGATTTCCTGAAGTCCGACGGCTTCGCCAACAGAAACTTCATGCAGCTGATCCAC
GACGACAGCCTGACCTTTAAAGAGGACATCCAGAAAGCCCAGGTGTCCGGCCAGGGCGATAGCCTGCACG
AGCACATTGCCAATCTGGCCGGCAGCCCCGCCATTAAGAAGGGCATCCTGCAGACAGTGAAGGTGGTGGA
CGAGCTCGTGAAAGTGATGGGCCGGCACAAGCCCGAGAACATCGTGATCGAAATGGCCAGAGAGAACCAG
ACCACCCAGAAGGGACAGAAGAACAGCCGCGAGAGAATGAAGCGGATCGAAGAGGGCATCAAAGAGCTGG
GCAGCCAGATCCTGAAAGAACACCCCGTGGAAAACACCCAGCTGCAGAACGAGAAGCTGTACCTGTACTA
CCTGCAGAATGGGCGGGATATGTACGTGGACCAGGAACTGGACATCAACCGGCTGTCCGACTACGATGTG
GACCATATCGTGCCTCAGAGCTTTCTGAAGGACGACTCCATCGACAACAAGGTGCTGACCAGAAGCGACA
AGAACCGGGGCAAGAGCGACAACGTGCCCTCCGAAGAGGTCGTGAAGAAGATGAAGAACTACTGGCGGCA
GCTGCTGAACGCCAAGCTGATTACCCAGAGAAAGTTCGACAATCTGACCAAGGCCGAGAGAGGCGGCCTG
AGCGAACTGGATAAGGCCGGCTTCATCAAGAGACAGCTGGTGGAAACCCGGCAGATCACAAAGCACGTGG
CACAGATCCTGGACTCCCGGATGAACACTAAGTACGACGAGAATGACAAGCTGATCCGGGAAGTGAAAGT
GATCACCCTGAAGTCCAAGCTGGTGTCCGATTTCCGGAAGGATTTCCAGTTTTACAAAGTGCGCGAGATC
AACAACTACCACCACGCCCACGACGCCTACCTGAACGCCGTCGTGGGAACCGCCCTGATCAAAAAGTACC
CTAAGCTGGAAAGCGAGTTCGTGTACGGCGACTACAAGGTGTACGACGTGCGGAAGATGATCGCCAAGAG
CGAGCAGGAAATCGGCAAGGCTACCGCCAAGTACTTCTTCTACAGCAACATCATGAACTTTTTCAAGACC
GAGATTACCCTGGCCAACGGCGAGATCCGGAAGCGGCCTCTGATCGAGACAAACGGCGAAACCGGGGAGA
TCGTGTGGGATAAGGGCCGGGATTTTGCCACCGTGCGGAAAGTGCTGAGCATGCCCCAAGTGAATATCGT
GAAAAAGACCGAGGTGCAGACAGGCGGCTTCAGCAAAGAGTCTATCAGACCCAAGAGGAACAGCGATAAG
CTGATCGCCAGAAAGAAGGACTGGGACCCTAAGAAGTACGGCGGCTTCCTGTGGCCCACCGTGGCCTATT
CTGTGCTGGTGGTGGCCAAAGTGGAAAAGGGCAAGTCCAAGAAACTGAAGAGTGTGAAAGAGCTGCTGGG
GATCACCATCATGGAAAGAAGCAGCTTCGAGAAGAATCCCATCGACTTTCTGGAAGCCAAGGGCTACAAA
GAAGTGAAAAAGGACCTGATCATCAAGCTGCCTAAGTACTCCCTGTTCGAGCTGGAAAACGGCCGGAAGA
GAATGCTGGCCTCTGCCAAGCAGCTGCAGAAGGGAAACGAACTGGCCCTGCCCTCCAAATATGTGAACTT
CCTGTACCTGGCCAGCCACTATGAGAAGCTGAAGGGCTCCCCCGAGGATAATGAGCAGAAACAGCTGTTT
GTGGAACAGCACAAGCACTACCTGGACGAGATCATCGAGCAGATCAGCGAGTTCTCCAAGAGAGTGATCC
TGGCCGACGCTAATCTGGACAAAGTGCTGTCCGCCTACAACAAGCACCGGGATAAGCCCATCAGAGAGCA
GGCCGAGAATATCATCCACCTGTTTACCCTGACCAGACTGGGAGCCCCTAGAGCCTTCAAGTACTTTGAC
ACCACCATCGACCCCAAGCAGTACAGAAGCACCAAAGAGGTGCTGGACGCCACCCTGATCCACCAGAGCA
TCACCGGCCTGTACGAGACACGGATCGACCTGTCTCAGCTGGGAGGTGACTCTGGCGGCTCAAAAAGAAC
CGCCGACGGCAGCGAATTCGAGCCCAAGAAGAAGAGGAAAGTCGGAAGCGGAGCTACTAACTTCAGCCTG
CTGAAGCAGGCTGGAGACGTGGAGGAGAACCCTGGACCTATGGTGAGCAAGGGCGAGGAGCTGTTCACCG
GGGTGGTGCCCATCCTGGTCGAGCTGGACGGCGACGTAAACGGCCACAAGTTCAGCGTGTCCGGCGAGGG
CGAGGGCGATGCCACCTACGGCAAGCTGACCCTGAAGTTCATCTGCACCACCGGCAAGCTGCCCGTGCCC
TGGCCCACCCTCGTGACCACCCTGACCTATGGAGTGCAGTGCTTCAGCCGCTACCCCGACCACATGAAGC
AGCACGACTTCTTCAAGTCCGCCATGCCCGAAGGCTACGTCCAGGAGCGCACCATCTTCTTCAAGGACGA
CGGCAACTACAAGACCCGCGCCGAGGTGAAGTTCGAGGGCGACACCCTGGTGAACCGCATCGAGCTGAAG
GGCATCGACTTCAAGGAGGACGGCAACATCCTGGGGCACAAGCTGGAGTACAACTACAACAGCCACAACG
TCTATATCATGGCCGACAAGCAGAAGAACGGCATCAAGGTGAACTTCAAGATCCGCCACAACATCGAGGA
CGGCAGCGTGCAGCTCGCCGACCACTACCAGCAGAACACCCCCATCGGCGACGGCCCCGTGCTGCTGCCC
GACAACCACTACCTGAGCACCCAGTCCGCCCTGAGCAAAGACCCCAACGAGAAGCGCGATCACATGGTCC
TGCTGGAGTTCGTGACCGCCGCCGGGATCACTCTCGGCATGGACGAGCTGTACAAGTCTGGTGGTTCTCC
CAAGAAGAAGAGGAAAGTCTAACCGGTCATCATCACCATCACCATTGAGTTTAAACCCGCTGATCAGCCT
CGACTGTGCCTTCTAGTTGCCAGCCATCTGTTGTTTGCCCCTCCCCCGTGCCTTCCTTGACCCTGGAAGG
TGCCACTCCCACTGTCCTTTCCTAATAAAATGAGGAAATTGCATCGCATTGTCTGAGTAGGTGTCATTCT
ATTCTGGGGGGTGGGGTGGGGCAGGACAGCAAGGGGGAGGATTGGGAAGACAATAGCAGGCATGCTGGGG
ATGCGGTGGGCTCTATGGCTTCTGAGGCGGAAAGAACCAGCTGGGGCTCGATACCGTCGACCTCTAGCTA
GAGCTTGGCGTAATCATGGTCATAGCTGTTTCCTGTGTGAAATTGTTATCCGCTCACAATTCCACACAAC
ATACGAGCCGGAAGCATAAAGTGTAAAGCCTAGGGTGCCTAATGAGTGAGCTAACTCACATTAATTGCGT
TGCGCTCACTGCCCGCTTTCCAGTCGGGAAACCTGTCGTGCCAGCTGCATTAATGAATCGGCCAACGCGC
GGGGAGAGGCGGTTTGCGTATTGGGCGCTCTTCCGCTTCCTCGCTCACTGACTCGCTGCGCTCGGTCGTT
CGGCTGCGGCGAGCGGTATCAGCTCACTCAAAGGCGGTAATACGGTTATCCACAGAATCAGGGGATAACG
CAGGAAAGAACATGTGAGCAAAAGGCCAGCAAAAGGCCAGGAACCGTAAAAAGGCCGCGTTGCTGGCGTT
TTTCCATAGGCTCCGCCCCCCTGACGAGCATCACAAAAATCGACGCTCAAGTCAGAGGTGGCGAAACCCG
ACAGGACTATAAAGATACCAGGCGTTTCCCCCTGGAAGCTCCCTCGTGCGCTCTCCTGTTCCGACCCTGC
CGCTTACCGGATACCTGTCCGCCTTTCTCCCTTCGGGAAGCGTGGCGCTTTCTCATAGCTCACGCTGTAG
GTATCTCAGTTCGGTGTAGGTCGTTCGCTCCAAGCTGGGCTGTGTGCACGAACCCCCCGTTCAGCCCGAC
CGCTGCGCCTTATCCGGTAACTATCGTCTTGAGTCCAACCCGGTAAGACACGACTTATCGCCACTGGCAG
CAGCCACTGGTAACAGGATTAGCAGAGCGAGGTATGTAGGCGGTGCTACAGAGTTCTTGAAGTGGTGGCC
TAACTACGGCTACACTAGAAGAACAGTATTTGGTATCTGCGCTCTGCTGAAGCCAGTTACCTTCGGAAAA
AGAGTTGGTAGCTCTTGATCCGGCAAACAAACCACCGCTGGTAGCGGTGGTTTTTTTGTTTGCAAGCAGC
AGATTACGCGCAGAAAAAAAGGATCTCAAGAAGATCCTTTGATCTTTTCTACGGGGTCTGACACTCAGTG
GAACGAAAACTCACGTTAAGGGATTTTGGTCATGAGATTATCAAAAAGGATCTTCACCTAGATCCTTTTA
AATTAAAAATGAAGTTTTAAATCAATCTAAAGTATATATGAGTAAACTTGGTCTGACAGTTACCAATGCT
TAATCAGTGAGGCACCTATCTCAGCGATCTGTCTATTTCGTTCATCCATAGTTGCCTGACTCCCCGTCGT
GTAGATAACTACGATACGGGAGGGCTTACCATCTGGCCCCAGTGCTGCAATGATACCGCGAGACCCACGC
TCACCGGCTCCAGATTTATCAGCAATAAACCAGCCAGCCGGAAGGGCCGAGCGCAGAAGTGGTCCTGCAA
CTTTATCCGCCTCCATCCAGTCTATTAATTGTTGCCGGGAAGCTAGAGTAAGTAGTTCGCCAGTTAATAG
TTTGCGCAACGTTGTTGCCATTGCTACAGGCATCGTGGTGTCACGCTCGTCGTTTGGTATGGCTTCATTC
AGCTCCGGTTCCCAACGATCAAGGCGAGTTACATGATCCCCCATGTTGTGCAAAAAAGCGGTTAGCTCCT
TCGGTCCTCCGATCGTTGTCAGAAGTAAGTTGGCCGCAGTGTTATCACTCATGGTTATGGCAGCACTGCA
TAATTCTCTTACTGTCATGCCATCCGTAAGATGCTTTTCTGTGACTGGTGAGTACTCAACCAAGTCATTC
TGAGAATAGTGTATGCGGCGACCGAGTTGCTCTTGCCCGGCGTCAATACGGGATAATACCGCGCCACATA
GCAGAACTTTAAAAGTGCTCATCATTGGAAAACGTTCTTCGGGGCGAAAACTCTCAAGGATCTTACCGCT
GTTGAGATCCAGTTCGATGTAACCCACTCGTGCACCCAACTGATCTTCAGCATCTTTTACTTTCACCAGC
GTTTCTGGGTGAGCAAAAACAGGAAGGCAAAATGCCGCAAAAAAGGGAATAAGGGCGACACGGAAATGTT
GAATACTCATACTCTTCCTTTTTCAATATTATTGAAGCATTTATCAGGGTTATTGTCTCATGAGCGGATA
CATATTTGAATGTATTTAGAAAAATAAACAAATAGGGGTTCCGCGCACATTTCCCCGAAAAGTGCCACCT
GACGTCGACGGATCGGGAGATCGATCTCCCGATCCCCTAGGGTCGACTCTCAGTACAATCTGCTCTGATG
CCGCATAGTTAAGCCAGTATCTGCTCCCTGCTTGTGTGTTGGAGGTCGCTGAGTAGTGCGCGAGCAAAAT
TTAAGCTACAACAAGGCAAGGCTTGACCGACAATTGCATGAAGAATCTGCTTAGGGTTAGGCGTTTTGCG
CTGCTTCGCGATGTACGGGCCAGATATACGCGTTGACATTGATTATTGACTAGTTATTAATAGTAATCAA
TTACGGGGTCATTAGTTCATAGCCCATATATGGAGTTCCGCGTTACATAACTTACGGTAAATGGCCCGCC
TGGCTGACCGCCCAACGACCCCCGCCCATTGACGTCAATAATGACGTATGTTCCCATAGTAACGCCAATA
GGGACTTTCCATTGACGTCAATGGGTGGAGTATTTACGGTAAACTGCCCACTTGGCAGTACATCAAGTGT
ATC
